Addgene plasmid #244709: CL20_mEGFP_FOidr_157
Purpose: Express mEGFP-tagged intrinsically disordered protein (IDR), FOidr_157, derived from human fusion protein PPP2CA_CDKL3
Depositing lab: Richard Kriwacki. Depositing organization: St. Jude Children's Research Hospital. Publication: Proteome-wide computational analyses reveal links between protein condensate formation and RNA biology. Maiti S, Tripathi S, Baggett DW, Phillips AH, Park CG, Wang J, Wahiduzzaman, Freyaldenhoven WT, Kinger S, Pioso BJ, Bollinger JC, Somjee R, Lang B, Babu MM, Kriwacki RW. Sci Adv. 2025 Dec 5;11(49):eady1420. doi: 10.1126/sciadv.ady1420. Epub 2025 Dec 3. PubMed 41337585.
Backbone
  Vector backbone: CL20
  Vector type: Mammalian Expression
Growth in bacteria
  Bacterial resistance: Ampicillin, 100 μg/mL
  Growth temperature: 37°C
  Growth strain: NEB Stable
  Copy number: High Copy
Gene/Insert
  Gene/Insert name: FOidr_157
  Species: H. sapiens (human)
  Mutation: Unmutated
  Tag / fusion protein: monomeric EGFP (N terminal on insert)
  Cloning method: Restriction Enzyme; 5′ cloning site Unknown (unknown if destroyed)
Terms and licenses: Academic/Nonprofit Terms; Industry Terms: Not Available to Industry
Depositor comments: PPP2CA_CDKL3_29_130
How to cite: CL20_mEGFP_FOidr_157 was a gift from Richard Kriwacki (Addgene plasmid # 244709 ; http://n2t.net/addgene:244709 ; RRID:Addgene_244709)
