[The description below was written by a language model from this plasmid's Addgene catalogue record and pLannotate feature annotations shown in this document.]
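Description:
CL20_mEGFP_FOidr_157 is a mammalian expression plasmid built on the CL20 backbone. The catalogue lists it only as a mammalian expression vector, but the feature table shows the architecture of a self-inactivating HIV-1 lentiviral transfer vector. A CMV enhancer is fused to a truncated 5' LTR, which would drive Tat-independent transcription of the vector genome. This is followed by the Ψ packaging signal with a gag fragment, the cPPT/CTS for nuclear import of the reverse-transcribed genome, and the Rev response element for Rev-dependent export of unspliced RNA. A ΔU3 3' LTR fragment closes the unit, with a rabbit β-globin polyadenylation signal downstream. Short hits to vif, rev and nef appear to be residual viral sequence rather than functional genes. In bacteria the plasmid is maintained at high copy through a ColE1/pUC-type origin and selected with ampicillin via the β-lactamase gene. An SV40 origin and poly(A) signal, along with lac promoter/operator remnants, also lie in the backbone.

The internal cassette uses the CMV immediate-early enhancer and promoter to express monomeric EGFP fused to the N terminus of FOidr_157. This insert is an unmutated intrinsically disordered region taken from the human fusion protein PPP2CA_CDKL3; the depositor's comment suggests residues 29 to 130 of that fusion. The annotation software recognises only a CDKL3 fragment within the insert, so most of the region seems to come from the CDKL3 portion. No WPRE or mammalian selection marker is annotated. The construct is intended to express the fluorescently tagged IDR in mammalian cells so that its localisation and behaviour can be imaged. The associated study concerns protein condensate formation and its links to RNA biology.
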