Features (pLannotate 1.2.2; 29 found; start..end, strand, type, name):
    199..254     -  polyA_signal   β-globin poly(A) signal: rabbit β-globin polyadenylation signal (Gil and Proudfoot, 1987)
    340..475     -  LTR            3' LTR (ΔU3) (fragment): self-inactivating 3' long terminal repeat (LTR) from HIV-1
    477..545     -  CDS            nef (fragment): NEF_HV1Z2 - Experimental evidence at protein level: Swiss-Prot protein existence level 1. Extracellular Nef protein targets CD4(+) T-lymphocytes for apoptosis by interacting with CXCR4 surface receptors. From Human immunodeficiency virus type 1 group M subtype D (isolate Z2/CDC-Z34) (HIV-1).
    571..861     -  CDS            CDKL3 (fragment): CDKL3_HUMAN - Also known as NKIAMRE Experimental evidence at protein level: Swiss-Prot protein existence level 1. From Homo sapiens (Human).
    919..1635    -  CDS            mEGFP: mEGFP is a basic (constitutively fluorescent) green fluorescent protein published in 2002, derived from Aequorea victoria. It has moderate acid sensitivity.
   1649..1686    -  misc_feature   MCS (fragment): multiple cloning site
   1685..1701    -  promoter       tight TRE promoter (fragment): Tet-responsive promoter PTight, consisting of seven tet operator sequences followed by the minimal CMV promoter
   1717..1920    -  promoter       CMV promoter: human cytomegalovirus (CMV) immediate early promoter
   1921..2224    -  enhancer       CMV enhancer: human cytomegalovirus immediate early enhancer
   2292..2308    -  misc_feature   MCS (fragment): multiple cloning site
   2308..2333    -  CDS            Rev (fragment): human immunodeficiency virus 1 (HIV-1) Rev protein; rev; enhances nuclear export of unspliced and incompletely spliced viral mRNAs
   2710..2943    -  misc_feature   RRE: The Rev response element (RRE) of HIV-1 allows for Rev-dependent mRNA export from the nucleus to the cytoplasm.
   3077..3160    -  CDS            vif (fragment): VIF_HV1BR - Experimental evidence at protein level: Swiss-Prot protein existence level 1. Counteracts the innate antiviral activity of host APOBEC3F and APOBEC3G. Forms a complex with host APOBEC3F and APOBEC3G thus preventing the entry of these lethally hypermutating enzymes into progeny virions. Recruits an active E3 ubiquitin ligase complex composed of elongin BC, CUL5, and RBX2 to induce polyubiquitination of APOBEC3G and APOBEC3F. In turn, they are directed to the 26S proteasome for degradation. Vif interaction with APOBEC3G also blocks its cytidine deaminase activity in a proteasome-inde
   3303..3420    -  misc_feature   cPPT/CTS: central polypurine tract and central termination sequence of HIV-1
   3569..3928    -  CDS            HIV-1 gag (fragment): gag protein from human immunodeficiency virus 1; gag
   3912..4037    -  misc_feature   HIV-1 Ψ: packaging signal of human immunodeficiency virus type 1
   4084..4341    -  LTR            5' LTR (truncated): truncated 5' long terminal repeat (LTR) from HIV-1
   4343..4722    -  enhancer       CMV enhancer: human cytomegalovirus immediate early enhancer
   4753..4857    +  promoter       AmpR promoter: bla
   4858..5718    +  CDS            AmpR: β-lactamase; bla; confers resistance to ampicillin, carbenicillin, and related antibiotics
   5889..6477    +  rep_origin     ori: high-copy-number ColE1/pMB1/pBR322/pUC origin of replication
   6660..6714    +  CDS            lacI (fragment): lac repressor; lacI; The lac repressor binds to the lac operator to inhibit transcription in E. coli. This inhibition can be relieved by adding lactose or isopropyl-β-D-thiogalactopyranoside (IPTG).
   6716..6850    -  polyA_signal   SV40 poly(A) signal: SV40 polyadenylation signal
   6870..7005    -  rep_origin     SV40 ori: SV40 origin of replication
   7029..7051    -  promoter       SV40 promoter (fragment): SV40 enhancer and early promoter
   7058..7097    +  CDS            lacI (fragment): lac repressor; lacI; The lac repressor binds to the lac operator to inhibit transcription in E. coli. This inhibition can be relieved by adding lactose or isopropyl-β-D-thiogalactopyranoside (IPTG).
   7110..7131    +  protein_bind   CAP binding site: CAP binding activates transcription in the presence of cAMP. E. coli catabolite activator protein
   7146..7176    +  promoter       lac promoter: promoter for the E. coli lac operon
   7184..7200    +  protein_bind   lac operator: The lac repressor binds to the lac operator to inhibit transcription in E. coli. This inhibition can be relieved by adding lactose or isopropyl-β-D-thiogalactopyranoside (IPTG). lac repressor encoded by lacI
>Addgene plasmid #244709 | CL20_mEGFP_FOidr_157 | addgene full sequence | sequence record 488177 | Addgene NGS Result
AAAAAAAATCTAACCTCAAGTCAAGGCTTTTCTATGGAATAAGGAATGGACAGCAGGGGGCTGTTTCATA
TACTGATGACCTCTTTATAGCCAACCTTTGTTCATGGCAGCCAGCATATGGGCATATGTTGCCAAACTCT
AAACCAAATACTCATTCTGATGTTTTAAATGATTTGCCCTCCCATATGTCCTTCCGAGTGAGAGACACAA
AAAATTCCAACACACTATTGCAATGAAAATAAATTTCCTTTATTAGCCAGAAGTCAGATGCTCAAGGGGC
TTCATGATGTCCCCATAATTTTTGGCAGAGGGAAAAAGATCTGCTAGCTCGAGCAGCTGAAGCTTTATTG
AGGCTTAAGCAGTGGGTTCCCTAGTTAGCCAGAGAGCTCCCAGGCTCAGATCTGGTCTAACCAGAGAGAC
CCAGTACAGGCAAAAAGCAGATCTTGTCTTCTTTGGGAGTGAATTAGCCCTTCCAGTCCCCCCTTTTCTT
TTAAAAAGTGGCTAAGATCTACAGCTGCCTTGTAAGTCATTGGTCTTAAAGGTACCGTAATCTTATCTAG
AACCGGTTCATTTGCCTTCGCAATGACCATCTCCACCTTCCTGTTTCTCCTGGTTCTGGTCAACATTCAA
TAACGTAGGAATTTTAGAGGATTCTGTTTTCTTAGACTCACGTTTCAACATCTTAATTTGTTTGACTTCC
ATGCCTTTCGTGTCTTTTGACTGGATGGTTACCGGCAACTCCGGGAAGTGAAACTCTTTACGATCCGAGC
GTGAGAAATTCAATTTGCGTTTATTCTCGTTCGCCATCTGATCGCTATGACCTGTACGCTCGTTAAAGAT
TCCCTTCTCCATTTGGCTTTTTTCGCAAAGACTCTTCCGGGAAGCGGCCGCACTTCCCCCGGAGCCTCCG
CTTCCGCCCTTGTACAGCTCGTCCATGCCGAGAGTGATCCCGGCGGCGGTCACGAACTCCAGCAGGACCA
TGTGATCGCGCTTCTCGTTGGGGTCTTTGCTCAGCTTGGACTGGGTGCTCAGGTAGTGGTTGTCGGGCAG
CAGCACGGGGCCGTCGCCGATGGGGGTGTTCTGCTGGTAGTGGTCGGCGAGCTGCACGCTGCCGTCCTCG
ATGTTGTGGCGGATCTTGAAGTTCACCTTGATGCCGTTCTTCTGCTTGTCGGCCATGATATAGACGTTGT
GGCTGTTGTAGTTGTACTCCAGCTTGTGCCCCAGGATGTTGCCGTCCTCCTTGAAGTCGATGCCCTTCAG
CTCGATGCGGTTCACCAGGGTGTCGCCCTCGAACTTCACCTCGGCGCGGGTCTTGTAGTTGCCGTCGTCC
TTGAAGAAGATGGTGCGCTCCTGGACGTAGCCTTCGGGCATGGCGGACTTGAAGAAGTCGTGCTGCTTCA
TGTGGTCGGGGTAGCGGCTGAAGCACTGCACGCCGTAGGTCAGGGTGGTCACGAGGGTGGGCCAGGGCAC
GGGCAGCTTGCCGGTGGTGCAGATGAACTTCAGGGTCAGCTTGCCGTAGGTGGCATCGCCCTCGCCCTCG
CCGGACACGCTGAACTTGTGGCCGTTTACGTCGCCGTCCAGCTCGACCAGGATGGGCACCACCCCGGTGA
ACAGCTCCTCGCCCTTGCTCACCATGGTGGCGACCGGTGGATCCCGGGCCCGCGGTACCGTCGACTGCAG
AATTCGGTTCACTAAACGAGCCCGGTTCACTAAACGAGCTCTGCTTATATAGACCTCCCACCGTACACGC
CTACCGCCCATTTGCGTCAATGGGGCGGAGTTGTTACGACATTTTGGAAAGTCCCGTTGATTTTGGTGCC
AAAACAAACTCCCATTGACGTCAATGGGGTGGAGACTTGGAAATCCCCGTGAGTCAAACCGCTATCCACG
CCCATTGATGTACTGCCAAAACCGCATCACCATGGTAATAGCGATGACTAATACGTAGATGTACTGCCAA
GTAGGAAAGTCCCATAAGGTCATGTACTGGGCATAATGCCAGGCGGGCCATTTACCGTCATTGACGTCAA
TAGGGGGCGTACTTGGCATATGATACACTTGATGTACTGCCAAGTGGGCAGTTTACCGTAAATACTCCAC
CCATTGACGTCAATGGAAAGTCCCTATTGGCGTTACTATGGGAACATACGTCATTATTGACGTCAATGGG
CGGGGGTCGTTGGGCGGTCAGCCAGGCGGGCCATTTACCGTAAGTTATGTAACGCGGAACTCCATATATG
GGCTATGAACTAATGACCCCGTAATTGATTACTATTAATAACTAGCACGCGTTCGAAGCTTGAGCTCGGT
CCCCTCGGGGTTGGGAGGTGGGTCTGAAACGATAATGGTGAATATCCCTGCCTAACTCTATTCACTATAG
AAAGTACAGCAAAAACTATTCTTAAACCTACCAAGCCTCCTACTATCATTATGAATAATTTTATATACCA
CAGCCAATTTGTTATGTTAAACCAATTCCACAAACTTGCCCATTTATCTAATTCCAATAATTCTTGTTCA
TTCTTTTCTTGCTGGTTTTGCGATTCTTCAATTAAGGAGTGTATTAAGCTTGTGTAATTGTTAATTTCTC
TGTCCCACTCCATCCAGGTCGTGTGATTCCAAATCTGTTCCAGAGATTTATTACTCCAACTAGCATTCCA
AGGCACAGCAGTGGTGCAAATGAGTTTTCCAGAGCAACCCCAAATCCCCAGGAGCTGTTGATCCTTTAGG
TATCTTTCCACAGCCAGGATTCTTGCCTGGAGCTGCTTGATGCCCCAGACTGTGAGTTGCAACAGATGCT
GTTGCGCCTCAATAGCCCTCAGCAAATTGTTCTGCTGCTGCACTATACCAGACAATAATTGTCTGGCCTG
TACCGTCAGCGTCATTGACGCTGCGCCCATAGTGCTTCCTGCTGCTCCCAAGAACCCAAGGAACAAAGCT
CCTATTCCCACTGCTCTTTTTTCTCTCTGCACCACTCTTCTCTTTGCCTTGGTGGGTGCTACTCCTAATG
GTTCAATTTTTACTACTTTATATTTATATAATTCACTTCTCCAATTGTCCCTCATATCTCCTCCTTATGG
TGTTTTACTAAACTTTTCCATGTTCTAATCCTCATCCTGTCTACTTGCCACACAATCATCACCTGCCATC
TGTTTTCCATAATCCCTAATGATCTTTGCTTTTCTTCTTGGCACTACTTTTATGTCACTATTATCTTGTA
TTACTACTGCCCCTTCACCTTTCCAGAGGAGCTTTGCTGGTCCTTTCCAAAGTGGATTTCTGCTGTCCCT
GTAATAAACCCGAAAATTTTGAATTTTTGTAATTTGTTTTTGTAATTCTTTAGTTTGTATGTCTGTTGCT
ATTATGTCTACTATTCTTTCCCCTGCACTGTACCCCCCAATCCCCCCTTTTCTTTTAAAATTGTGGATGA
ATACTGCCATTTGTACTGCTGTCTTAAGATGTTCAGCCTGATCTCTTACCTGTCCTATAATTTTCTTTAA
TTCTTTATTCATAGATTCTACTACTCCTTGACTTTGGGGATTGTAGGGAATTTCCAGGTCTGAAGATCCT
GCTGCTTGCTGTGCTTTTTTCTTACTTTTGTTTTGCTCTTCCTCTATCTTGTCTAAAGCTTCCTTGGTGT
CTTTTATCTCTATCCTTTGATGCACACAATAGAGGGTTGCTACTGTATTATATAATGATCTAAGTTCTTC
TGATCCTGTCTGAAGGGATGGTTGTAGCTGTCCCAGTATTTGTCTACAGCCTTCTGATGTTTCTAACAGG
CCAGTATTAACTGCGAATCGTTCTAGCTCCCTGCTTGCCCATACTATATGTTTTAATTTATATTTTTTCT
TTCCCCCTGGCCTTAACCGAATTTTTTCCCATCGCGATCTAATTCTCCCCCGCTTAATACTGACGCTCTC
GCACCCATCTCTCTCCTTCTAGCCTCCGCTAGTCAAAATTTTTGGCGTACTCACCAGTCGCCGCCCCTCG
CCTCTTGCCGTGCGCGCTTCAGCAAGCCGAGTCCTGCGTCGAGAGAGCTCCTCTGGTTTCCCTTTCGCTT
TCAAGTCCCTGTTCGGGCGCCACTGCTAGAGATTTTCCACACTGACTAAAAGGGTCTGAGGGATCTCTAG
TTACCAGAGTCACACAACAGACGGGCACACACTACTTGAAGCACTCAAGGCAAGCTTTATTGAGGCTTAA
GCAGTGGGTTCCCTAGTTAGCCAGAGAGCTCCCAGGCTCAGATCTGGTCTAACCAGAGAGACCCAGTACA
GGCAAAAAGCAGCTGCTTATATGCAGGATCTGAGGGCTCGCCACTCCCCAGTCCCGCCCAGGCCACGCCT
CCCATGGTAATAGCGATGACTAATACGTAGATGTACTGCCAAGTAGGAAAGTCCCATAAGGTCATGTACT
GGGCATAATGCCAGGCGGGCCATTTACCGTCATTGACGTCAATAGGGGGCGTACTTGGCATATGATACAC
TTGATGTACTGCCAAGTGGGCAGTTTACCGTAAATACTCCACCCATTGACGTCAATGGAAAGTCCCTATT
GGCGTTACTATGGGAACATACGTCATTATTGACGTCAATGGGCGGGGGTCGTTGGGCGGTCAGCCAGGCG
GGCCATTTACCGTAAGTTATGTAACGCGGAACTCCATATATGGGCTATGAACTAATGACCCCGTAATTGA
TTACTATTAATAACTAGTCAATAATCAATGTCGACCCAGGTGGCACTTTTCGGGGAAATGTGCGCGGAAC
CCCTATTTGTTTATTTTTCTAAATACATTCAAATATGTATCCGCTCATGAGACAATAACCCTGATAAATG
CTTCAATAATATTGAAAAAGGAAGAGTATGAGTATTCAACATTTCCGTGTCGCCCTTATTCCCTTTTTTG
CGGCATTTTGCCTTCCTGTTTTTGCTCACCCAGAAACGCTGGTGAAAGTAAAAGATGCTGAAGATCAGTT
GGGTGCACGAGTGGGTTACATCGAACTGGATCTCAACAGCGGTAAGATCCTTGAGAGTTTTCGCCCCGAA
GAACGTTTTCCAATGATGAGCACTTTTAAAGTTCTGCTATGTGGCGCGGTATTATCCCGTATTGACGCCG
GGCAAGAGCAACTCGGTCGCCGCATACACTATTCTCAGAATGACTTGGTTGAGTACTCACCAGTCACAGA
AAAGCATCTTACGGATGGCATGACAGTAAGAGAATTATGCAGTGCTGCCATAACCATGAGTGATAACACT
GCGGCCAACTTACTTCTGACAACGATCGGAGGACCGAAGGAGCTAACCGCTTTTTTGCACAACATGGGGG
ATCATGTAACTCGCCTTGATCGTTGGGAACCGGAGCTGAATGAAGCCATACCAAACGACGAGCGTGACAC
CACGATGCCTGTAGCAATGGCAACAACGTTGCGCAAACTATTAACTGGCGAACTACTTACTCTAGCTTCC
CGGCAACAATTAATAGACTGGATGGAGGCGGATAAAGTTGCAGGACCACTTCTGCGCTCGGCCCTTCCGG
CTGGCTGGTTTATTGCTGATAAATCTGGAGCCGGTGAGCGTGGGTCTCGCGGTATCATTGCAGCACTGGG
GCCAGATGGTAAGCCCTCCCGTATCGTAGTTATCTACACGACGGGGAGTCAGGCAACTATGGATGAACGA
AATAGACAGATCGCTGAGATAGGTGCCTCACTGATTAAGCATTGGTAACTGTCAGACCAAGTTTACTCAT
ATATACTTTAGATTGATTTAAAACTTCATTTTTAATTTAAAAGGATCTAGGTGAAGATCCTTTTTGATAA
TCTCATGACCAAAATCCCTTAACGTGAGTTTTCGTTCCACTGAGCGTCAGACCCCGTAGAAAAGATCAAA
GGATCTTCTTGAGATCCTTTTTTTCTGCGCGTAATCTGCTGCTTGCAAACAAAAAAACCACCGCTACCAG
CGGTGGTTTGTTTGCCGGATCAAGAGCTACCAACTCTTTTTCCGAAGGTAACTGGCTTCAGCAGAGCGCA
GATACCAAATACTGTTCTTCTAGTGTAGCCGTAGTTAGGCCACCACTTCAAGAACTCTGTAGCACCGCCT
ACATACCTCGCTCTGCTAATCCTGTTACCAGTGGCTGCTGCCAGTGGCGATAAGTCGTGTCTTACCGGGT
TGGACTCAAGACGATAGTTACCGGATAAGGCGCAGCGGTCGGGCTGAACGGGGGGTTCGTGCACACAGCC
CAGCTTGGAGCGAACGACCTACACCGAACTGAGATACCTACAGCGTGAGCTATGAGAAAGCGCCACGCTT
CCCGAAGGGAGAAAGGCGGACAGGTATCCGGTAAGCGGCAGGGTCGGAACAGGAGAGCGCACGAGGGAGC
TTCCAGGGGGAAACGCCTGGTATCTTTATAGTCCTGTCGGGTTTCGCCACCTCTGACTTGAGCGTCGATT
TTTGTGATGCTCGTCAGGGGGGCGGAGCCTATGGAAAAACGCCAGCAACGCGGCCTTTTTACGGTTCCTG
GCCTTTTGCTGGCCTTTTGCTCACATGTTCTTTCCTGCGTTATCCCCTGATTCTGTGGATAACCGTATTA
CCGCCTTTGAGTGAGCTGATACCGCTCGCCGCAGCCGAACGACCGAGCGCAGCGAGTCAGTGAGCGAGGA
AGCGGAAGAGCGCCCAATACGCAAACCGCCTCTCCCCGCGCGTTGGCCGATTCATTAATGCAGCGGATCC
AGACATGATAAGATACATTGATGAGTTTGGACAAACCACAACTAGAATGCAGTGAAAAAAATGCTTTATT
TGTGAAATTTGTGATGCTATTGCTTTATTTGTAACCATTATAAGCTGCAATAAACAAGTTAGCTTTTTGC
AAAAGCCTAGGCCTCCAAAAAAGCCTCCTCACTACTTCTGGAATAGCTCAGAGGCCGAGGCGGCCTCGGC
CTCTGCATAAATAAAAAAAATTAGTCAGCCATGGGGCGGAGAATGGGCGGAACTGGGCGGAGTTAGGGGC
GGGATGGGCGGAGTTAGGGGCGGGACTATGGTTGCTGACTAATTGAGATGCGGATCCGCTGGCACGACAG
GTTTCCCGACTGGAAAGCGGGCAGTGAGCGCAACGCAATTAATGTGAGTTAGCTCACTCATTAGGCACCC
CAGGCTTTACACTTTATGCTTCCGGCTCGTATGTTGTGTGGAATTGTGAGCGGATAACAATTTCACACAG
GAAACAGCTATGACCATGATTACGCCAAGCTTGGGCTGCAGGTCGAGGGATCTCCATAAGAGAAGAGGGA
CAGCTATGACTGGGAGTAGTCAGGAGAGGAGGAAAAATCTGGCTAGTAAAACATGTAAGGAAAATTTTAG
GGATGTTAAAGAAAAAAATAACACAAAACAAAATAT
